>Addgene plasmid #45258 | pBabe_puro_DEST_Flag_MDS1 | addgene partial sequence | sequence record 66200 | pBabe5 5'-CTTTATCCAGCCCTCAC-3'
CGGATCCCAGTGTGGTGGTACGTAGGAATTCGCCACCATGGGGTCTTCAAAATCTAAACCAAAGGACCCC
AGCCAGCGCCGGCGCAGGATCCGAGGTTACCTTGACTACAAAGACGATGACGACAAGCAATTGACAAGTT
TGTACAAAAAAGTTGGCATGAGATCCAAAGGCAGGGCAAGGAAACTGGCCACAAATAATGAGTGTGTATA
TGGCAACTACCCTGAAATACCTTTGGAAGAAATGCCAGATGCAGATGGAGTAGCCAGCACTCCCTCCCTC
AATATTCAAGAGCCATGCTCTCCTGCCACATCCAGTGAAGCATTCACTCCAAAGGAGGGTTCTCCTTACA
AAGCCCCCATCTACATCCCTGATGATATCCCCATTCCTGCTGAGTTTGAACTTCGAGAGTCAAATATGCC
TGGGGCAGGACTAGGAATATGGACCAAAAGGAAGATCGAAGTAGGTGAAAAGTTTGGGCCTTATGTGGGA
GAGCAGAGGTCAAACCTGAAAGACCCCAGTTATGGATGGGAGGTACATCTTCCAAGGTCTCGGAGGGTAA
GCGTTCACTCTTGGTTGTATTTGGGGAAGAGAAGCTCAGACGTAGGAATAGCCTTCTCTCAGGCTGATGT
CTACATGCCTGGACTGCAGTGTGCCTTCCTCTCGTACCCAACTTTCTTGTACAAAGTGGTCTCGACCCTG
TGGAATGTGTGTCAGTTAGGGTGTGGAAAGTCCCCAGGCTCCCCAGCAGGCAGAAGTATGCAAAGCATGC
ATCTCAATTAGTCAGCAACCAGGTGTGGAAAGTCCCCAGGCTCCCCAGCAGGCAGAAGTATGCAAAGCAT
GCATCTCAATTAGTCAGCAACCATAGTCCCGCCCCTAACTCCGCCCATCCCGCCCCTAACTCCGCCCAGT
T
