[The description below was written by a language model from this plasmid's Addgene catalogue record.]
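Description:
pBabe_puro_DEST_Flag_MDS1 is a retroviral mammalian expression plasmid built on pBabe-puro-flag-DEST, a Gateway destination version of the pBabe-puro vector with a recorded backbone size of about 5.1 kb without insert. It is propagated in E. coli under ampicillin selection, and transduced or transfected mammalian cells are selected with puromycin. The record gives no feature table, so the origin of replication, copy number and the exact regulatory elements are not documented. In general, pBabe-type vectors are Moloney murine leukaemia virus-derived: the LTRs and packaging signal let the transcript be packaged into retroviral particles in a packaging cell line, the 5′ LTR drives the cloned gene after integration, and a separate internal promoter drives the puromycin resistance gene.

The gene/insert fields do not name the insert, its species or its size. The plasmid name indicates that the payload is an MDS1 open reading frame carrying a Flag epitope tag supplied by the backbone, although the position of the tag relative to the ORF is not stated. The ORF was introduced by Gateway recombination, and part of the plasmid derives from the CCSB human ORFeome collection, which is consistent with a human ORF entry clone as the source. The recombination would leave att sites flanking the ORF.

The associated publication is a systematic study of the 3q26 chromosomal region aimed at identifying cancer driver genes. This suggests the construct served for stable, retrovirus-mediated overexpression of a tagged candidate gene from that region in mammalian cells, with the Flag tag allowing detection of the expressed protein.
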