Addgene plasmid #45258: pBabe_puro_DEST_Flag_MDS1
Depositing lab: William Hahn. Depositing organization: Dana-Farber Cancer Institute. Publication: Systematic interrogation of 3q26 identifies TLOC1 and SKIL as cancer drivers. Hagerstrand D, Tong A, Schumacher SE, Ilic N, Shen RR, Cheung HW, Vazquez F, Shrestha Y, Kim SY, Giacomelli AO, Rosenbluh J, Schinzel AC, Spardy NA, Barbie DA, Mermel CH, Weir BA, Garraway LA, Tamayo P, Mesirov JP, Beroukhim R, Hahn WC. Cancer Discov. 2013 Jun 13. [Epub ahead of print] 10.1158/2159-8290.CD-12-0592 PubMed 23764425.
Backbone
  Vector backbone: pBabe-puro-flag-DEST
  Backbone size w/o insert (bp): 5100
  Vector type: Mammalian Expression, Retroviral
  Selectable markers: Puromycin
Growth in bacteria
  Bacterial resistance: Ampicillin, 100 μg/mL
  Growth temperature: 37°C
  Growth strain: DH5alpha
  Copy number: Unknown
Gene/Insert
  Cloning method: Gateway Cloning
  Sequencing primers: 5′ pBABE 5'; 3′ pBABE 3'
Resource information
  A portion of this plasmid was derived from a plasmid made by: THE CCSB HUMAN ORFEOME COLLECTION
Terms and licenses: Academic/Nonprofit Terms; Industry Terms: Not Available to Industry
How to cite: pBabe_puro_DEST_Flag_MDS1 was a gift from William Hahn (Addgene plasmid # 45258 ; http://n2t.net/addgene:45258 ; RRID:Addgene_45258)
